LOCUS       Exported 4839 bp ds-DNA circular SYN 12-MAY-2021
DEFINITION  Fluorescent labeling of ER membrane in mammalian cells.
ACCESSION   .
VERSION     .
KEYWORDS    SNAP-Sec61B
SOURCE      synthetic DNA construct
  ORGANISM  synthetic DNA construct
REFERENCE   1 (bases 1 to 4839)
  TITLE     Fission and fusion machineries converge at ER contact sites to
            regulate mitochondrial morphology
  JOURNAL   Unpublished
REFERENCE   2 (bases 1 to 4839)
  AUTHORS   .
  TITLE     Direct Submission
  JOURNAL   Exported May 12, 2021 from SnapGene Server 1.1.58
            http://www.snapgene.com
FEATURES             Location/Qualifiers
     source          1..4839
                     /organism="synthetic DNA construct"
                     /mol_type="other DNA"
     enhancer        1..304
                     /label=CMV enhancer
                     /note="human cytomegalovirus immediate early enhancer"
     promoter        305..508
                     /label=CMV promoter
                     /note="human cytomegalovirus (CMV) immediate early
                     promoter"
     primer_bind     459..479
                     /label=CMV-F
                     /note="Human CMV immediate early promoter, forward primer"
     regulatory      547..556
                     /regulatory_class="other"
                     /note="vertebrate consensus sequence for strong initiation
                     of translation (Kozak, 1987)"
     CDS             553..1098
                     /codon_start=1
                     /product="human O6-alkylguanine-DNA-alkyltransferase
                     variant that forms covalent bonds with benzylguanine
                     derivatives"
                     /label=SNAP-tag(R)
                     /note="fast-reacting variant, optimized for mammalian
                     expression"
                     /translation="MDKDCEMKRTTLDSPLGKLELSGCEQGLHRIIFLGKGTSAADAVE
                     VPAPAAVLGGPEPLMQATAWLNAYFHQPEAIEEFPVPALHHPVFQQESFTRQVLWKLLK
                     VVKFGEVISYSHLAALAGNPAATAAVKTALSGNPVPILIPCHRVVQGDLDVGGYEGGLA
                     VKEWLLAHEGHRLGKPGLG"
     CDS             1126..1416
                     /codon_start=1
                     /gene="SEC61B"
                     /product="human Sec61-beta subunit of the translocon in the
                     endoplasmic reticulum"
                     /label=Sec61-beta
                     /translation="MPGPTPSGTNVGSSGRSPSKAVAARAAGSTVRQRKNASCGTRSAG
                     RTTSAGTGGMWRFYTEDSPGLKVGPVPVLVMSLMFIASVFMLHIWGKYTRS"
     polyA_signal    1567..1688
                     /label=SV40 poly(A) signal
                     /note="SV40 polyadenylation signal"
     primer_bind     complement(1604..1623)
                     /label=SV40pA-R
                     /note="SV40 polyA, reverse primer"
     primer_bind     1658..1677
                     /label=EBV-rev
                     /note="SV40 polyA terminator, reverse primer"
     rep_origin      complement(1695..2150)
                     /direction=LEFT
                     /label=f1 ori
                     /note="f1 bacteriophage origin of replication; arrow
                     indicates direction of (+) strand synthesis"
     primer_bind     complement(1832..1853)
                     /label=F1ori-F
                     /note="F1 origin, forward primer"
     primer_bind     2044..2063
                     /label=F1ori-R
                     /note="F1 origin, reverse primer"
     promoter        2177..2281
                     /gene="bla"
                     /label=AmpR promoter
     promoter        2283..2640
                     /label=SV40 promoter
                     /note="SV40 enhancer and early promoter"
     primer_bind     complement(2306..2326)
                     /label=pBABE 3'
                     /note="SV40 enhancer, reverse primer for pBABE vectors"
     rep_origin      2491..2626
                     /label=SV40 ori
                     /note="SV40 origin of replication"
     primer_bind     2553..2572
                     /label=SV40pro-F
                     /note="SV40 promoter/origin, forward primer"
     CDS             2675..3469
                     /codon_start=1
                     /gene="aph(3')-II (or nptII)"
                     /product="aminoglycoside phosphotransferase from Tn5"
                     /label=NeoR/KanR
                     /note="confers resistance to neomycin, kanamycin, and G418
                     (Geneticin(R))"
                     /translation="MIEQDGLHAGSPAAWVERLFGYDWAQQTIGCSDAAVFRLSAQGRP
                     VLFVKTDLSGALNELQDEAARLSWLATTGVPCAAVLDVVTEAGRDWLLLGEVPGQDLLS
                     SHLAPAEKVSIMADAMRRLHTLDPATCPFDHQAKHRIERARTRMEAGLVDQDDLDEEHQ
                     GLAPAELFARLKASMPDGEDLVVTHGDACLPNIMVENGRFSGFIDCGRLGVADRYQDIA
                     LATRDIAEELGGEWADRFLVLYGIAAPDSQRIAFYRLLDEFF"
     primer_bind     complement(2729..2748)
                     /label=Neo-R
                     /note="Neomycin resistance gene, reverse primer"
     primer_bind     3339..3358
                     /label=Neo-F
                     /note="Neomycin resistance gene, forward primer"
     primer_bind     complement(3657..3676)
                     /label=TK-pA-R
                     /note="Thymidine kinase polyA, reverse primer"
     polyA_signal    3701..3748
                     /label=HSV TK poly(A) signal
                     /note="herpes simplex virus thymidine kinase
                     polyadenylation signal (Cole and Stacy, 1985)"
     rep_origin      4077..4665
                     /direction=RIGHT
                     /label=ori
                     /note="high-copy-number ColE1/pMB1/pBR322/pUC origin of
                     replication"
     primer_bind     4566..4585
                     /label=pBR322ori-F
                     /note="pBR322 origin, forward primer"
ORIGIN
        1 cgttacataa cttacggtaa atggcccgcc tggctgaccg cccaacgacc cccgcccatt
       61 gacgtcaata atgacgtatg ttcccatagt aacgccaata gggactttcc attgacgtca
      121 atgggtggag tatttacggt aaactgccca cttggcagta catcaagtgt atcatatgcc
      181 aagtacgccc cctattgacg tcaatgacgg taaatggccc gcctggcatt atgcccagta
      241 catgacctta tgggactttc ctacttggca gtacatctac gtattagtca tcgctattac
      301 catggtgatg cggttttggc agtacatcaa tgggcgtgga tagcggtttg actcacgggg
      361 atttccaagt ctccacccca ttgacgtcaa tgggagtttg ttttggcacc aaaatcaacg
      421 ggactttcca aaatgtcgta acaactccgc cccattgacg caaatgggcg gtaggcgtgt
      481 acggtgggag gtctatataa gcagagctgg tttagtgaac cgtcagatcc gctagcgcta
      541 ccggtcgcca ccatggacaa agactgcgaa atgaagcgca ccaccctgga tagccctctg
      601 ggcaagctgg aactgtctgg gtgcgaacag ggcctgcacc gtatcatctt cctgggcaaa
      661 ggaacatctg ccgccgacgc cgtggaagtg cctgccccag ccgccgtgct gggcggacca
      721 gagccactga tgcaggccac cgcctggctc aacgcctact ttcaccagcc tgaggccatc
      781 gaggagttcc ctgtgccagc cctgcaccac ccagtgttcc agcaggagag ctttacccgc
      841 caggtgctgt ggaaactgct gaaagtggtg aagttcggag aggtcatcag ctacagccac
      901 ctggccgccc tggccggcaa tcccgccgcc accgccgccg tgaaaaccgc cctgagcgga
      961 aatcccgtgc ccattctgat cccctgccac cgggtggtgc agggcgacct ggacgtgggg
     1021 ggctacgagg gcgggctcgc cgtgaaagag tggctgctgg cccacgaggg ccacagactg
     1081 ggcaagcctg ggctgggtag cggtagcggt ggcagctctc gagctatgcc tggtccgacc
     1141 cccagtggca ctaacgtggg atcctcaggg cgctctccca gcaaagcagt ggccgcccgg
     1201 gcggcgggat ccactgtccg gcagaggaaa aatgccagct gtgggacaag gagtgcaggc
     1261 cgcacaacct cggcaggcac cggggggatg tggcgattct acacagaaga ttcacctggg
     1321 ctcaaagttg gccctgttcc agtattggtt atgagtctta tgttcatcgc ttctgtattt
     1381 atgttgcaca tttggggcaa gtacactcgt tcgtagtcgt gaggtaccgc gggcccggga
     1441 tccaccggat ctagataact gatcataatc agccatacca catttgtaga ggttttactt
     1501 gctttaaaaa acctcccaca cctccccctg aacctgaaac ataaaatgaa tgcaattgtt
     1561 gttgttaact tgtttattgc agcttataat ggttacaaat aaagcaatag catcacaaat
     1621 ttcacaaata aagcattttt ttcactgcat tctagttgtg gtttgtccaa actcatcaat
     1681 gtatcttaac gcgtaaattg taagcgttaa tattttgtta aaattcgcgt taaatttttg
     1741 ttaaatcagc tcatttttta accaataggc cgaaatcggc aaaatccctt ataaatcaaa
     1801 agaatagacc gagatagggt tgagtgttgt tccagtttgg aacaagagtc cactattaaa
     1861 gaacgtggac tccaacgtca aaggnnnnnn nnnnnnnnnn nnnnnnnnnn nnnnnnnnnn
     1921 nnnnnnnnnn nnntnnnnnn nnnnnnnnnn nnnnnnnnnn nnnnnnnnnn nnnnnnnnnn
     1981 nnnnnnnnnn nnnnnnnnnn nnnnnnnnnn nnnnnnnnnn nnnnngnnnn nnnnnnnnnn
     2041 nnnnnnnnnn nnnnnnnnnn nnnnnnnnnn nnnnnnnnnn nnnnnnnnnn nnnnnnnnnn
     2101 nnnnnnnnnn nnnnnnnnnn nnnnnnnnnn nnnnnnnnnn nnnnnnnnnn caggtggcac
     2161 ttttcgggga aatgtgcgcg gaacccctat ttgtttattt ttctaaatac attcaaatat
     2221 gtatccgctc atgagacaat aaccctgata aatgcttcaa taatattgaa aaaggaagag
     2281 tcctgaggcg gaaagaacca gctgtggaat gtgtgtcagt tagggtgtgg aaagtcccca
     2341 ggctccccag caggcagaag tatgcaaagc atgcatctca attagtcagc aaccaggtgt
     2401 ggaaagtccc caggctcccc agcaggcaga agtatgcaaa gcatgcatct caattagtca
     2461 gcaaccatag tcccgcccct aactccgccc atcccgcccc taactccgcc cagttccgcc
     2521 cattctccgc cccatggctg actaattttt tttatttatg cagaggccga ggccgcctcg
     2581 gcctctgagc tattccagaa gtagtgagga ggcttttttg gaggcctagg cttttgcaaa
     2641 gatcgatcaa gagacaggat gaggatcgtt tcgcatgatt gaacaagatg gattgcacgc
     2701 aggttctccg gccgcttggg tggagaggct attcggctat gactgggcac aacagacaat
     2761 cggctgctct gatgccgccg tgttccggct gtcagcgcag gggcgcccgg ttctttttgt
     2821 caagaccgac ctgtccggtg ccctgaatga actgcaagac gaggcagcgc ggctatcgtg
     2881 gctggccacg acgggcgttc cttgcgcagc tgtgctcgac gttgtcactg aagcgggaag
     2941 ggactggctg ctattgggcg aagtgccggg gcaggatctc ctgtcatctc accttgctcc
     3001 tgccgagaaa gtatccatca tggctgatgc aatgcggcgg ctgcatacgc ttgatccggc
     3061 tacctgccca ttcgaccacc aagcgaaaca tcgcatcgag cgagcacgta ctcggatgga
     3121 agccggtctt gtcgatcagg atgatctgga cgaagagcat caggggctcg cgccagccga
     3181 actgttcgcc aggctcaagg cgagcatgcc cgacggcgag gatctcgtcg tgacccatgg
     3241 cgatgcctgc ttgccgaata tcatggtgga aaatggccgc ttttctggat tcatcgactg
     3301 tggccggctg ggtgtggcgg accgctatca ggacatagcg ttggctaccc gtgatattgc
     3361 tgaagagctt ggcggcgaat gggctgaccg cttcctcgtg ctttacggta tcgccgctcc
     3421 cgattcgcag cgcatcgcct tctatcgcct tcttgacgag ttcttctgag cgggactctg
     3481 gggttcgaaa tgaccgacca agcgacgccc aacctgccat cacgagattt cgattccacc
     3541 gccgccttct atgaaaggtt gggcttcgga atcgttttcc gggacgccgg ctggatgatc
     3601 ctccagcgcg gggatctcat gctggagttc ttcgcccacc ctagggggag gctaactgaa
     3661 acacggaagg agacaatacc ggaaggaacc cgcgctatga cggcaataaa aagacagaat
     3721 aaaacgcacg gtgttgggtc gtttgttcat aaacgcgggg ttcggtccca gggctggcac
     3781 tctgtcgata ccccaccgag accccattgg ggccaatacg cccgcgtttc ttccttttcc
     3841 ccaccccacc ccccaagttc gggtgaaggc ccagggctcg cagccaacgt cggggcggca
     3901 ggccctgcca tagcctcagg ttactcatat atactttaga ttgatttaaa acttcatttt
     3961 taatttaaaa ggatctaggt gaagatcctt tttgataatc tcatgaccaa aatcccttaa
     4021 cgtgagtttt cgttccactg agcgtcagac cccgtagaaa agatcaaagg atcttcttga
     4081 gatccttttt ttctgcgcgt aatctgctgc ttgcaaacaa aaaaaccacc gctaccagcg
     4141 gtggtttgtt tgccggatca agagctacca actctttttc cgaaggtaac tggcttcagc
     4201 agagcgcaga taccaaatac tgttcttcta gtgtagccgt agttaggcca ccacttcaag
     4261 aactctgtag caccgcctac atacctcgct ctgctaatcc tgttaccagt ggctgctgcc
     4321 agtggcgata agtcgtgtct taccgggttg gactcaagac gatagttacc ggataaggcg
     4381 cagcggtcgg gctgaacggg gggttcgtgc acacagccca gcttggagcg aacgacctac
     4441 accgaactga gatacctaca gcgtgagcta tgagaaagcg ccacgcttcc cgaagggaga
     4501 aaggcggaca ggtatccggt aagcggcagg gtcggaacag gagagcgcac gagggagctt
     4561 ccagggggaa acgcctggta tctttatagt cctgtcgggt ttcgccacct ctgacttgag
     4621 cgtcgatttt tgtgatgctc gtcagggggg cggagcctat ggaaaaacgc cagcaacgcg
     4681 gcctttttac ggttcctggc cttttgctgg ccttttgctc acatgttctt tcctgcgtta
     4741 tcccctgatt ctgtggataa ccgtattacc gccatgcatt agttattaat agtaatcaat
     4801 tacggggtca ttagttcata gcccatatat ggagttccg
//
